Addgene plasmid #148956: pT7-EGFP-C1-HsRCK-CLLKtoAAAA_AI
Purpose: Mammalian Expression of HsRck-CLLKtoAAAA
Depositing lab: Elisa Izaurralde. Depositing organization: Max Planck Institute for Developmental Biology. Publication: Molecular basis for GIGYF-Me31B complex assembly in 4EHP-mediated translational repression. Peter D, Ruscica V, Bawankar P, Weber R, Helms S, Valkov E, Igreja C, Izaurralde E. Genes Dev. 2019 Oct 1;33(19-20):1355-1360. doi: 10.1101/gad.329219.119. Epub 2019 Aug 22. PubMed 31439631.
Backbone
  Vector backbone: Unknown
  Vector type: Mammalian Expression
Growth in bacteria
  Bacterial resistance: Kanamycin, 50 μg/mL
  Growth temperature: 37°C
  Growth strain: DH5alpha
  Copy number: High Copy
Gene/Insert
  Gene/Insert name: HsRck-CLLKtoAAAA (alt name: DDX6)
  Species: H. sapiens (human)
  Entrez Gene: DDX6 (a.k.a. HLR2, IDDILF, P54, RCK, Rck/p54)
  Cloning method: Unknown
Terms and licenses: Academic/Nonprofit Terms; Industry Terms: Not Available to Industry
Depositor comments: ORF extracted from NCBI: NM_004397.3 Plasmids from this collection were made available to the research community and donated after the lab closed. Please note that the sequence provided by the depositing laboratory may be theoretical/predicted or based on Sanger sequencing results. There may be discrepancies between sequencing results obtained by Addgene and the depositor sequence. If an Addgene verified sequence is not available, please contact before placing your order to request that our lab fully sequence the plasmid.
How to cite: pT7-EGFP-C1-HsRCK-CLLKtoAAAA_AI was a gift from Elisa Izaurralde (Addgene plasmid # 148956 ; http://n2t.net/addgene:148956 ; RRID:Addgene_148956)
