[The description below was written by a language model from this plasmid's Addgene catalogue record and pLannotate feature annotations shown in this document.]
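Description:
pT7-EGFP-C1-HsRCK-CLLKtoAAAA_AI is a 6.2 kb mammalian expression plasmid that produces human DDX6 (also called RCK or p54) as an N-terminal EGFP fusion. The catalogue lists the backbone as unknown, but the name and feature layout match an EGFP-C1-style vector to which a T7 promoter has been added. The CMV immediate early enhancer and promoter drive transcription in mammalian cells, and the bacteriophage T7 promoter sits just upstream of the EGFP coding sequence, which would also allow transcription by T7 RNA polymerase. EGFP is followed by the DDX6 open reading frame, a remnant of the multiple cloning site and the SV40 polyadenylation signal. Several short annotated fragments (HIV-1 LTR, SV40 large T antigen, ble, bGH poly(A)) appear to be partial sequence matches within the backbone rather than functional elements.

The plasmid replicates at high copy in E. coli through a ColE1/pUC-type origin and also carries an f1 origin. A single NeoR/KanR cassette, preceded by both a bacterial promoter and the SV40 early promoter and ending in the HSV TK poly(A) signal, gives kanamycin resistance in bacteria and can give G418 resistance in mammalian cells.

The insert name indicates that a CLLK motif in DDX6 has been replaced by four alanines, although the record does not give the residue positions or state the expected effect of the mutation. DDX6 is a DEAD-box helicase involved in P-body formation, storage of translationally repressed mRNAs and decapping. The associated publication concerns assembly of the GIGYF–Me31B (DDX6) complex in 4EHP-mediated translational repression, so this mutant was presumably made to probe such interactions in transfected human cells. The depositor sequence may be theoretical rather than fully verified.
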