Features (pLannotate 1.2.2; 17 found; start..end, strand, type, name):
     61..364     +  enhancer       CMV enhancer: human cytomegalovirus immediate early enhancer
    365..568     +  promoter       CMV promoter: human cytomegalovirus (CMV) immediate early promoter
    564..597     +  LTR            5' LTR (truncated) (fragment): truncated 5' long terminal repeat (LTR) from HIV-1
    613..631     +  promoter       T7 promoter: promoter for bacteriophage T7 RNA polymerase
    665..1381    +  CDS            EGFP: EGFP is a basic (constitutively fluorescent) green fluorescent protein published in 1996, derived from Aequorea victoria. It is reported to be a rapidly-maturing weak dimer with moderate acid sensitivity.
   1397..2812    +  CDS            DDX6: DDX6_HUMAN - Also known as HLR2, RCK. Experimental evidence at protein level: Swiss-Prot protein existence level 1. Essential for the formation of P-bodies, cytosolic membrane- less ribonucleoprotein granules involved in RNA metabolism through the coordinated storage of mRNAs encoding regulatory functions (PubMed:25995375, PubMed:27342281, PubMed:31422817). Plays a role in P- bodies to coordinate the storage of translationally inactive mRNAs in the cytoplasm and prevent their degradation (PubMed:27342281). In the process of mRNA degradation, plays a role in mRNA decapping (PubMed:16364915). Bl
   2817..2852    +  misc_feature   MCS (fragment): multiple cloning site
   2869..2953    +  CDS            large T antigen (fragment): large T antigen from SV40 (simian virus 40)
   2976..3097    +  polyA_signal   SV40 poly(A) signal: SV40 polyadenylation signal
   3131..3559    -  rep_origin     f1 ori (sequence partly withheld): f1 bacteriophage origin of replication; arrow indicates direction of (+) strand synthesis
   3586..3690    +  promoter       AmpR promoter: bla
   3692..4049    +  promoter       SV40 promoter: SV40 enhancer and early promoter
   4084..4878    +  CDS            NeoR/KanR: aminoglycoside phosphotransferase from Tn5; aph(3')-II (or nptII); confers resistance to neomycin, kanamycin, and G418 (Geneticin®)
   4899..5051    +  CDS            ble (fragment): BLE_KLEPN - Experimental evidence at protein level: Swiss-Prot protein existence level 1. Binding protein with a strong affinity to the bleomycin family of antibiotics. Binds to CL990; an antimitotic-antibiotic compound. From Klebsiella pneumoniae.
   5110..5157    +  polyA_signal   HSV TK poly(A) signal: herpes simplex virus thymidine kinase polyadenylation signal (Cole and Stacy, 1985)
   5248..5264    -  polyA_signal   bGH poly(A) signal (fragment): bovine growth hormone polyadenylation signal
   5486..6074    +  rep_origin     ori: high-copy-number ColE1/pMB1/pBR322/pUC origin of replication
>Addgene plasmid #148956 | pT7-EGFP-C1-HsRCK-CLLKtoAAAA_AI | depositor full sequence | sequence record 291404 | Full Sequence
TAGTTATTAATAGTAATCAATTACGGGGTCATTAGTTCATAGCCCATATATGGAGTTCCGCGTTACATAA
CTTACGGTAAATGGCCCGCCTGGCTGACCGCCCAACGACCCCCGCCCATTGACGTCAATAATGACGTATG
TTCCCATAGTAACGCCAATAGGGACTTTCCATTGACGTCAATGGGTGGAGTATTTACGGTAAACTGCCCA
CTTGGCAGTACATCAAGTGTATCATATGCCAAGTACGCCCCCTATTGACGTCAATGACGGTAAATGGCCC
GCCTGGCATTATGCCCAGTACATGACCTTATGGGACTTTCCTACTTGGCAGTACATCTACGTATTAGTCA
TCGCTATTACCATGGTGATGCGGTTTTGGCAGTACATCAATGGGCGTGGATAGCGGTTTGACTCACGGGG
ATTTCCAAGTCTCCACCCCATTGACGTCAATGGGAGTTTGTTTTGGCACCAAAATCAACGGGACTTTCCA
AAATGTCGTAACAACTCCGCCCCATTGACGCAAATGGGCGGTAGGCGTGTACGGTGGGAGGTCTATATAA
GCAGAGCTCTCTGGCTAACTAGAGAACCCACTGCTTACTGGCTTATCGAAATTAATACGACTCACTATAG
GGAGACCCAAGCTCTAGCGCTACCGGTCGCCACCATGGTGAGCAAGGGCGAGGAGCTGTTCACCGGGGTG
GTGCCCATCCTGGTCGAGCTGGACGGCGACGTAAACGGCCACAAGTTCAGCGTGTCCGGCGAGGGCGAGG
GCGATGCCACCTACGGCAAGCTGACCCTGAAGTTCATCTGCACCACCGGCAAGCTGCCCGTGCCCTGGCC
CACCCTCGTGACCACCCTGACCTACGGCGTGCAGTGCTTCAGCCGCTACCCCGACCACATGAAGCAGCAC
GACTTCTTCAAGTCCGCCATGCCCGAAGGCTACGTCCAGGAGCGCACCATCTTCTTCAAGGACGACGGCA
ACTACAAGACCCGCGCCGAGGTGAAGTTCGAGGGCGACACCCTGGTGAACCGCATCGAGCTGAAGGGCAT
CGACTTCAAGGAGGACGGCAACATCCTGGGGCACAAGCTGGAGTACAACTACAACAGCCACAACGTCTAT
ATCATGGCCGACAAGCAGAAGAACGGCATCAAGGTGAACTTCAAGATCCGCCACAACATCGAGGACGGCA
GCGTGCAGCTCGCCGACCACTACCAGCAGAACACCCCCATCGGCGACGGCCCCGTGCTGCTGCCCGACAA
CCACTACCTGAGCACCCAGTCCGCCCTGAGCAAAGACCCCAACGAGAAGCGCGATCACATGGTCCTGCTG
GAGTTCGTGACCGCCGCCGGGATCACTCTCGGCATGGACGAGCTGTACAAGTCCGGACTCAGATCTATGG
GTCTGTCCAGTCAAAATGGTCAGCTGAGAGGCCCTGTGAAACCCACTGGTGGCCCTGGAGGAGGGGGCAC
ACAGACACAGCAACAGATGAACCAGCTGAAAAACACCAACACAATCAATAATGGCACTCAGCAGCAAGCA
CAGAGTATGACCACCACTATTAAACCTGGTGATGACTGGAAAAAGACTTTAAAACTCCCTCCAAAGGATC
TAAGAATCAAAACTTCGGATGTGACCTCCACAAAAGGAAATGAGTTTGAAGATTACTGTTTGAAACGGGA
GTTACTGATGGGAATTTTTGAAATGGGCTGGGAAAAGCCATCTCCTATTCAGGAGGAGAGCATTCCCATT
GCTTTATCTGGTAGGGATATCTTAGCTAGAGCAAAAAATGGAACAGGCAAGAGCGGTGCCTACCTCATTC
CCTTACTTGAACGGCTAGACCTGAAGAAGGACAATATACAAGCAATGGTGATTGTTCCCACTAGAGAACT
TGCTCTACAGGTCAGTCAAATTTGCATCCAGGTCAGCAAACACATGGGAGGGGCCAAAGTGATGGCAACC
ACAGGAGGAACCAATTTACGAGATGACATAATGAGGCTTGATGATACAGTGCACGTGGTGATTGCTACCC
CTGGGAGAATCCTGGATCTTATTAAGAAAGGAGTAGCAAAGGTTGATCATGTCCAGATGATAGTATTGGA
TGAGGCAGATAAGTTGCTGTCACAGGATTTTGTGCAGATAATGGAGGATATTATTCTCACGCTACCTAAA
AACAGGCAGATTTTACTATATTCCGCTACTTTCCCTCTTAGTGTACAGAAGTTCATGAATTCCCATTTGC
AGAAACCCTATGAGATTAACCTGATGGAGGAACTAACTCTGAAGGGAGTAACCCAGTACTACGCATATGT
AACTGAGCGCCAAAAAGTACACGCCCTCAACACAGCCTTCTCCAGGCTTCAGATAAACCAGTCGATCATT
TTCTGTAACTCCTCTCAGCGAGTTGAAGCCCTAGCCAAGGCCATTTCTCAACTGGGTTATTCTTGCTTCT
ATATTCATGCTAAAATGAGGCAGGAACATCGAAATCGTGTATTTCATGATTTCCGAAATGGCTTATGCCG
CAATCTTGTTTGCACTGATCTGTTTACCCGAGGTATTGATATACAAGCTGTGAATGTGGTAATAAACTTT
GATTTCCCAAAGCTGGCAGAGACCTATCTCCATCGTATTGGAAGATCAGGTCGCTTTGGTCATCTTGGCT
TAGCCATCAACTTGATCACATATGATGATCGCTTCAACCTGAAAAGTATTGAGGAGCAGCTGGGAACAGA
AATTAAACCTATTCCGAGCAACATTGATAAGAGCCTGTATGTGGCAGAATACCACAGCGAGCCTGTAGAA
GATGAGAAACCTTAACAATTCTGCAGTCGACGGTACCGCGGGCCCGGGATCCACCGGATCTAGATAACTG
ATCATAATCAGCCATACCACATTTGTAGAGGTTTTACTTGCTTTAAAAAACCTCCCACACCTCCCCCTGA
ACCTGAAACATAAAATGAATGCAATTGTTGTTGTTAACTTGTTTATTGCAGCTTATAATGGTTACAAATA
AAGCAATAGCATCACAAATTTCACAAATAAAGCATTTTTTTCACTGCATTCTAGTTGTGGTTTGTCCAAA
CTCATCAATGTATCTTAACGCGTAAATTGTAAGCGTTAATATTTTGTTAAAATTCGCGTTAAATTTTTGT
TAAATCAGCTCATTTTTTAACCAATAGGCCGAAATCGGCAAAATCCCTTATAAATCAAAAGAATAGACCG
AGATAGGGT
[37 nt withheld, positions 3230-3266]
AAAGAACGTGGACTCCAACGTCAAAGG
[49 nt withheld, positions 3294-3342]
T
[91 nt withheld, positions 3344-3434]
G
[124 nt withheld, positions 3436-3559]
CAGGTGGCACTTTTCGGGGAAATGTGCGCGGAACCCCTATTTGTTTATTTTTCTAAATACATTCAAATAT
GTATCCGCTCATGAGACAATAACCCTGATAAATGCTTCAATAATATTGAAAAAGGAAGAGTCCTGAGGCG
GAAAGAACCAGCTGTGGAATGTGTGTCAGTTAGGGTGTGGAAAGTCCCCAGGCTCCCCAGCAGGCAGAAG
TATGCAAAGCATGCATCTCAATTAGTCAGCAACCAGGTGTGGAAAGTCCCCAGGCTCCCCAGCAGGCAGA
AGTATGCAAAGCATGCATCTCAATTAGTCAGCAACCATAGTCCCGCCCCTAACTCCGCCCATCCCGCCCC
TAACTCCGCCCAGTTCCGCCCATTCTCCGCCCCATGGCTGACTAATTTTTTTTATTTATGCAGAGGCCGA
GGCCGCCTCGGCCTCTGAGCTATTCCAGAAGTAGTGAGGAGGCTTTTTTGGAGGCCTAGGCTTTTGCAAA
GATCGATCAAGAGACAGGATGAGGATCGTTTCGCATGATTGAACAAGATGGATTGCACGCAGGTTCTCCG
GCCGCTTGGGTGGAGAGGCTATTCGGCTATGACTGGGCACAACAGACAATCGGCTGCTCTGATGCCGCCG
TGTTCCGGCTGTCAGCGCAGGGGCGCCCGGTTCTTTTTGTCAAGACCGACCTGTCCGGTGCCCTGAATGA
ACTGCAAGACGAGGCAGCGCGGCTATCGTGGCTGGCCACGACGGGCGTTCCTTGCGCAGCTGTGCTCGAC
GTTGTCACTGAAGCGGGAAGGGACTGGCTGCTATTGGGCGAAGTGCCGGGGCAGGATCTCCTGTCATCTC
ACCTTGCTCCTGCCGAGAAAGTATCCATCATGGCTGATGCAATGCGGCGGCTGCATACGCTTGATCCGGC
TACCTGCCCATTCGACCACCAAGCGAAACATCGCATCGAGCGAGCACGTACTCGGATGGAAGCCGGTCTT
GTCGATCAGGATGATCTGGACGAAGAGCATCAGGGGCTCGCGCCAGCCGAACTGTTCGCCAGGCTCAAGG
CGAGCATGCCCGACGGCGAGGATCTCGTCGTGACCCATGGCGATGCCTGCTTGCCGAATATCATGGTGGA
AAATGGCCGCTTTTCTGGATTCATCGACTGTGGCCGGCTGGGTGTGGCGGACCGCTATCAGGACATAGCG
TTGGCTACCCGTGATATTGCTGAAGAGCTTGGCGGCGAATGGGCTGACCGCTTCCTCGTGCTTTACGGTA
TCGCCGCTCCCGATTCGCAGCGCATCGCCTTCTATCGCCTTCTTGACGAGTTCTTCTGAGCGGGACTCTG
GGGTTCGAAATGACCGACCAAGCGACGCCCAACCTGCCATCACGAGATTTCGATTCCACCGCCGCCTTCT
ATGAAAGGTTGGGCTTCGGAATCGTTTTCCGGGACGCCGGCTGGATGATCCTCCAGCGCGGGGATCTCAT
GCTGGAGTTCTTCGCCCACCCTAGGGGGAGGCTAACTGAAACACGGAAGGAGACAATACCGGAAGGAACC
CGCGCTATGACGGCAATAAAAAGACAGAATAAAACGCACGGTGTTGGGTCGTTTGTTCATAAACGCGGGG
TTCGGTCCCAGGGCTGGCACTCTGTCGATACCCCACCGAGACCCCATTGGGGCCAATACGCCCGCGTTTC
TTCCTTTTCCCCACCCCACCCCCCAAGTTCGGGTGAAGGCCCAGGGCTCGCAGCCAACGTCGGGGCGGCA
GGCCCTGCCATAGCCTCAGGTTACTCATATATACTTTAGATTGATTTAAAACTTCATTTTTAATTTAAAA
GGATCTAGGTGAAGATCCTTTTTGATAATCTCATGACCAAAATCCCTTAACGTGAGTTTTCGTTCCACTG
AGCGTCAGACCCCGTAGAAAAGATCAAAGGATCTTCTTGAGATCCTTTTTTTCTGCGCGTAATCTGCTGC
TTGCAAACAAAAAAACCACCGCTACCAGCGGTGGTTTGTTTGCCGGATCAAGAGCTACCAACTCTTTTTC
CGAAGGTAACTGGCTTCAGCAGAGCGCAGATACCAAATACTGTCCTTCTAGTGTAGCCGTAGTTAGGCCA
CCACTTCAAGAACTCTGTAGCACCGCCTACATACCTCGCTCTGCTAATCCTGTTACCAGTGGCTGCTGCC
AGTGGCGATAAGTCGTGTCTTACCGGGTTGGACTCAAGACGATAGTTACCGGATAAGGCGCAGCGGTCGG
GCTGAACGGGGGGTTCGTGCACACAGCCCAGCTTGGAGCGAACGACCTACACCGAACTGAGATACCTACA
GCGTGAGCTATGAGAAAGCGCCACGCTTCCCGAAGGGAGAAAGGCGGACAGGTATCCGGTAAGCGGCAGG
GTCGGAACAGGAGAGCGCACGAGGGAGCTTCCAGGGGGAAACGCCTGGTATCTTTATAGTCCTGTCGGGT
TTCGCCACCTCTGACTTGAGCGTCGATTTTTGTGATGCTCGTCAGGGGGGCGGAGCCTATGGAAAAACGC
CAGCAACGCGGCCTTTTTACGGTTCCTGGCCTTTTGCTGGCCTTTTGCTCACATGTTCTTTCCTGCGTTA
TCCCCTGATTCTGTGGATAACCGTATTACCGCCATGCAT
